Addgene plasmid #118228: pBSV2B
Purpose: (Empty Backbone) Empty E. coli - B. burgdorferi shuttle vector, blasticidin S resistant
Depositing lab: Christine Jacobs-Wagner. Depositing organization: Yale University. Publication: Fluorescent Proteins, Promoters, and Selectable Markers for Applications in the Lyme Disease Spirochete Borrelia burgdorferi. Takacs CN, Kloos ZA, Scott M, Rosa PA, Jacobs-Wagner C. Appl Environ Microbiol. 2018 Oct 12. pii: AEM.01824-18. doi: 10.1128/AEM.01824-18. PubMed 30315081.
Backbone
  Vector backbone: pBSV2B
  Vector type: Bacterial Expression
  Selectable markers: Blasticidin ; Blast S and Rifampicin
Growth in bacteria
  Bacterial resistance: Blasticidin, 100 μg/mL
  Growth temperature: 30°C
  Growth strain: DH5alpha
  Copy number: High Copy
Gene/Insert
  Gene/Insert name: None
Terms and licenses: Academic/Nonprofit Terms; Industry Terms: Not Available to Industry
Depositor comments: Please visit https://www.biorxiv.org/content/early/2018/09/21/363390 for bioRxiv preprint.
How to cite: pBSV2B was a gift from Christine Jacobs-Wagner (Addgene plasmid # 118228 ; http://n2t.net/addgene:118228 ; RRID:Addgene_118228)
