[The description below was written by a language model from this plasmid's Addgene catalogue record and pLannotate feature annotations shown in this document.]
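Description:
pBSV2B is an empty shuttle vector of about 6 kb designed to replicate in both Escherichia coli and the Lyme disease spirochete Borrelia burgdorferi, with blasticidin S as the selection agent. It carries no insert and serves as a backbone into which genes, reporters or promoter fusions can be cloned for introduction into Borrelia. In E. coli it is maintained at high copy number through a ColE1/pUC-type origin. Selection depends on the bsd gene from Aspergillus terreus, which encodes blasticidin S deaminase and inactivates the antibiotic by deaminating its cytosine moiety. Immediately upstream of bsd, the annotation software detects a fragment matching the B. burgdorferi hslU coding region. Its position suggests that this Borrelia-derived sequence supplies the promoter for the marker, but the record does not name that promoter. The catalogue also lists rifampicin alongside blasticidin S under selectable markers, yet no rifampicin resistance determinant is annotated.

The cloning region derives from pUC18/19. A lac promoter with its CAP binding site and lac operator precedes fragments of the multiple cloning site and a partial lacZα sequence, with a small lacI remnant upstream. The two feature tables, one from the depositor sequence and one from repository sequencing, are the same length and list the same twelve features, differing only in their start coordinate. Roughly 3.4 kb between the E. coli origin and the lac region is essentially unannotated. This stretch presumably contains the elements that support replication in Borrelia, although the record does not identify them. A short hit to the yeast ADH1 promoter within it, and the aminoglycoside leader match elsewhere, are probably incidental or residual sequence similarities.
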