Features (pLannotate 1.2.2; 12 found; start..end, strand, type, name):
     71..659     +  rep_origin     ori: high-copy-number ColE1/pMB1/pBR322/pUC origin of replication
   1626..1642    -  promoter       ADH1 promoter (fragment): S. cerevisiae ADH1; promoter for alcohol dehydrogenase 1
   4031..4123    +  CDS            lacI (fragment): lac repressor; lacI; The lac repressor binds to the lac operator to inhibit transcription in E. coli. This inhibition can be relieved by adding lactose or isopropyl-β-D-thiogalactopyranoside (IPTG).
   4136..4157    +  protein_bind   CAP binding site: CAP binding activates transcription in the presence of cAMP. E. coli catabolite activator protein
   4172..4202    +  promoter       lac promoter: promoter for the E. coli lac operon
   4210..4226    +  protein_bind   lac operator: The lac repressor binds to the lac operator to inhibit transcription in E. coli. This inhibition can be relieved by adding lactose or isopropyl-β-D-thiogalactopyranoside (IPTG). lac repressor encoded by lacI
   4259..4275    +  misc_feature   MCS (fragment): pUC18/19 multiple cloning site
   4315..4349    +  misc_feature   MCS (fragment): pUC18/19 multiple cloning site
   4352..4506    +  CDS            lacZα (fragment): LacZα fragment of β-galactosidase; lacZ fragment
   4974..5048    -  ncRNA          AAC AAD leader: Accession: RF02912 - putative aminoglycoside riboswitch / attI site
   5150..5521    +  CDS            hslU (fragment): HSLU_BORBU - Protein inferred from homology: Swiss-Prot protein existence level 3. ATPase subunit of a proteasome-like degradation complex; this subunit has chaperone activity. The binding of ATP and its subsequent hydrolysis by HslU are essential for unfolding of protein substrates subsequently hydrolyzed by HslV. HslU recognizes the N-terminal part of its protein substrates and unfolds these before they are guided to HslV for hydrolysis. From Borrelia burgdorferi (strain ATCC 35210 / B31 / CIP 102532 / DSM 4680).
   5570..5956    +  CDS            bsd: BSD_ASPTE - Experimental evidence at protein level: Swiss-Prot protein existence level 1. Catalyzes the deamination of the cytosine moiety of the antibiotics blasticidin S, cytomycin and acetylblasticidin S. From Aspergillus terreus.
>Addgene plasmid #118228 | pBSV2B | depositor full sequence | sequence record 223339 | Full Sequence
CCAAAATCCCTTAACGTGAGTTTTCGTTCCACTGAGCGTCAGACCCCGTAGAAAAGATCAAAGGATCTTC
TTGAGATCCTTTTTTTCTGCGCGTAATCTGCTGCTTGCAAACAAAAAAACCACCGCTACCAGCGGTGGTT
TGTTTGCCGGATCAAGAGCTACCAACTCTTTTTCCGAAGGTAACTGGCTTCAGCAGAGCGCAGATACCAA
ATACTGTCCTTCTAGTGTAGCCGTAGTTAGGCCACCACTTCAAGAACTCTGTAGCACCGCCTACATACCT
CGCTCTGCTAATCCTGTTACCAGTGGCTGCTGCCAGTGGCGATAAGTCGTGTCTTACCGGGTTGGACTCA
AGACGATAGTTACCGGATAAGGCGCAGCGGTCGGGCTGAACGGGGGGTTCGTGCACACAGCCCAGCTTGG
AGCGAACGACCTACACCGAACTGAGATACCTACAGCGTGAGCTATGAGAAAGCGCCACGCTTCCCGAAGG
GAGAAAGGCGGACAGGTATCCGGTAAGCGGCAGGGTCGGAACAGGAGAGCGCACGAGGGAGCTTCCAGGG
GGAAACGCCTGGTATCTTTATAGTCCTGTCGGGTTTCGCCACCTCTGACTTGAGCGTCGATTTTTGTGAT
GCTCGTCAGGGGGGCGGAGCCTATGGAAAAACGCCAGCAACGCGGCCTTTTTACGGTTCCTGGGCTTTTG
CTGGCCTTTTGCTCACATGTTCTTTCCTGCACTAGATCCCCGGCAAGTTCATCCTTAGGGTTTCCATATC
TCTTAAAAAGTCAATTTCTGCTTGATTAATTTCTTGTGGATTATTGTTTTTGCGGTTTTTCATTTTTTAT
CTCCTTGAGTATTGAATTTTTTCTTATATATAAATATATAGCAAAAACTATTTTTGCCAACTTTTTTACA
AAAAATTTTTTATTAAAACACTTAGGGCTTTGCTAAATTCTCTTTTAAAAGAACTTAGTAAAGCCCTATG
GATTTAAGAACTGATTATACTTACGTAGTAAAAATACTACAGATATTAATAGTATAGACCATATCAAAAT
CATAATCAATTTATATTTATCTAAAATTGTAGTCCATACAAAATACAAAAAAATTAGGTTTTTCTAAATT
CTATTTTAAAAGAACTTAGTAACACCTAATCTCTAAATTACTTACAAAATTCTAAAATTAGATTTTTAGT
TCTTCATATTTCTTTAAAAGTTTTTTAAGAAAATCTTTTTGATTTTCAAAAATTTCATGCATCATAAAAC
TAGTAAATTTGGATTTTTTTTTGTAAAAATCATAACTTTCTTGGGTTTTAAGTTGAAATCTTAATGGTTT
TATTGGATTTTGCCTAGATTTTTTTAACGCCGGACTTTCTTTATCTTTTATAAAATTATAAGAATTTTTA
ATACCATTTTCTATTAAATAATCTTCTTTTATAAGCCCCTCTTGCAGTGCAGTTGCTAATCTTAAATACT
TATACGCTTGAGTTTTTGCTACATCAAAGTCTTTTATAAAATCAAGAAAAGTTTTATAACCATCAAATTT
ATAATATTGATTATCTTTTATTTCTTTTAAAATTTTAATATTTTCCACCCTGTGGAATATTTCTTTTTTG
AAATTGTCATTTAACTTTTCCTTTAGTGTCTTGTAATAAGAAATTTTACTTTCATTAATCATTAAATTTT
GTTCAACATAAGTATCTATCTTTTTTGTTAAAACTTTAACAACACGTTTTTTTTCCATAAAAATTTTCCT
TTATTTTTGCAACATTTTCCTTAATTGATATAATTGTTACTATTTTAGATTTTTTAATATCCACTTAAGA
ATTAATCCCTCACTAGAATATTTTTTATTATAGAATTCATATACATGTTTTTCTAAATCTATAAATTTAT
CAACAATTGCTTTATTATAGGGTGTATCTATCTTTTCTTTTCTTAATAATCGTCTCATATTCTTTAAATA
ACAACAAACACTGCCGGTTTTAAACCTAAATTCTATGTAATATATTTTTGAAAAAGTATATACATTTTCA
ACCCCGTTTATTTCATACTTTACAAAAACATTATTTATTGGTTTTCTATAACCATAGTAAATGCCTAAAA
ATTTGTCCCCGTCTTTCATAGGATATAGATAAAGTTTTTGAATCTCTGATTTATCTAATAATTTTTCAAA
AAAAATTATACACCGCTTTTGTTTGTTACTAACTACTCTATGCAATGCCTTTAATATTTTTGTGTGATAT
ATATTTTTATCACCTTTTTTTTCTTTCAGCAGGAAGATACTTTCTTTTGGAAATTTAATTTTTTGTTCAT
TTATTCTTGCAGCCTTAAGTCCGATTTTCATATTTAATCCTTATATAGCCTTTCTATTTAATTCTTTTAA
ACTCAATAAACTTTTTTGGTTTTTCATTAGTTCTAATAATTCGCAATAATATGTGCAAAACACTTTATTG
TATTCTATTTTCTTTTGGTTATTCAAATATTCTTTTATAATTGGCTTTAGAAGTTCAATATTTACTTCTT
TTTTTAGTTGTTCAATAAGGATATTGAAAATGTTTGTTTTTAAATCTTGATAATTTTGTTGAGAATTTTC
TTTTTTTCTTTCAATTGACTTCTCTAATTTACGCTTTATATTGTTTAAATCGCTATATTTATGACTTTCA
ATAATAAAATGAGGCTTAAATTTGTAATTTTCGTATATTTTTTGGAAACTTGTTTCTAATTGTTTAGAAT
TATATTCATTTTTTTCAAATTCTTTTTGAGTGTTGCATAGAATTTCCTTTAATTTTTCTTGTTTTTCTTT
CATACAAGATTTAGTAAAATGTATATTTTTATTTTTTAGTAATTTAATTTCTATTATTTTTATGATTTTA
AGTATTTTGATTATATTATCTTTATCAATATTTAAATTGAATAAAATTGTAAGAAAAATTGAAAGAATTT
TTTTACATAAAAAGTTACATTTATTGAAGTAATTTCTTACTTGATACTTTTCTATTTCATTAATCTTTCT
TTCTTCTTTTATATTATTTTTATTATTTAAACACTCCTTTAAATCTACACTCCCATTTTTAGTAAATCTA
TCTTTAAGGCCCCTTGAAACTCTATTTTGAAATCTTAAATCTTTTTTTTCTTGAAAGTATTTATAGATTT
TTTGGTAACATTCTTTTTTTGAAAAATTAAGTTGATAGTATATTTCGGTCCCCAAATTTACCCCTAAGTG
TTTGTGATAATTAGTTGTGACTTTAAATTCTTTTTCTAATTTGTAAAGGTAATTTTGCAGTGTTTTTAGT
TTAACGGGTGTTTGACTATTTCTTTTAAGGTTTTCATTAAAGTAATAGAGTATGTTTTTTTGTGTGTATT
TCTTATATGTTTTATTTATGTACGCTAGTGTTGAGATAAGAACTACTAATTTATACTGTAATTTATTGTA
GCAAGTTGTGGTTTTACTGGTTTTGTTTATATTAGATAAGTTTTCCATTTATAGCTCCTTGAATACCGGA
TTTTTTATCTATAAAGTATATATATCACAATTTTGATTTAAAAGTAAATTCTTTTTTTAAAAATACAAAA
ATTTTTTATAAATTATATAGACCATGATATTGTATTAATACTAATTGATTTTAATTTAAGGTTGAACTAA
AATAAACATAGTTTTGTAGAAAATAATTTTTCATTATTTTGCTACTTGATATTGGATCGTAAAAATATTA
GGGCTTTACAAAGTTCTTTTAAAAGAGAATTAGTAAAGCCCTAAGTCTTTTAATAAAAAATTTTTTGTAA
AAAAGTTGGCAAAAATAGTTTTTGCTATATATTTATATATAAGAAAAAATTCAATACTCAAGGAGATAAA
AAATGGAAAACTTAAACAATAATCCACAAAAAATTAATCAAATAAATAAGCAAACTAATTTTATTGGTTT
TGAAAATTTTATAGAACTTGATAATCAAGTTAATCAAACTAAAGAAAAAAGTAAATTAAGTAAGATAGGT
AAGAAATTACCCGGAATAAGCAGTCAAGTCTAGTGCGGCCGCGCCCAATACGCAAACCGCCTCTCCCCGC
GCGTTGGCCGATTCATTAATGCAGCTGGCACGACAGGTTTCCCGACTGGAAAGCGGGCAGTGAGCGCAAC
GCAATTAATGTGAGTTAGCTCACTCATTAGGCACCCCAGGCTTTACACTTTATGCTTCCGGCTCGTATGT
TGTGTGGAATTGTGAGCGGATAACAATTTCACACAGGAAACAGCTATGACATGATTACGAATTCGAGCTC
GGTACACCGGTCTCGAGGACGTCGCTAGCGGATCCCGGGGTACCGATCCTCTAGAGTCGACCTGCAGGCA
TGCAAGCTTGGCACTGGCCGTCGTTTTACAACGTCGTGACTGGGAAAACCCTGGCGTTACCCAACTTAAT
CGCCTTGCAGCACATCCCCCTTTCGCCAGCTGGCGTAATAGCGAAGAGGCCCGCACCGATCGCCCTTCCC
AACAGTTGCGCAGCCTGAATGGCGAATGGCGCGGCCGCCCTAGGTTAATCTTCAATAACATGTAAACCAC
GACGTTTTAAATCTTCTAATGAATCTAACATTCCTCTTATTAATTCAACAGGATGTCCTTCCCAATCTTC
AACAACACCAACAATTCTTAAAGGTTCACAAGTTCTATAAGATTGTGTTGGATTACCAGGAAATTTTTTA
TTTGTAAGATTTGGATCATCTTCAAATGGTCCTGTTGGTTCAACTATATATATATAACCACGACCTTCAA
GACCAGATAGTGACATAGCAAGTTCAGCTCCCCAAACTGCTGGTTCCATTAAAGCTGAAAAATAAATATG
TTTAAGAATTCGACCATCTTCAAAATGAGAAATAAATCCTGTAGTTAGTAAATCACCAATTGCTAAATTA
GCTTTAGTTCCATGATAAAATGGTCCTTGTACTTGTTTATAATTATCATGAGAAATAGGAATCCAATCTT
TTACCATGACGTTACCTCCTCATGATGTTTAACTTTGTTTTAGGGCGACTGCCCTGCTGCGTAACATCGT
TGCTGCTCCATAACATCAAACATCGACCCACGGCGTAACGCGCTTGCTGCTTGGATGCCCGAGGCATAGA
CTGTACCCCAAAAAAACAGTCATAACAAGCCATGCGGCCGTACCCGAGCTTCAAGGAAGATTTCCTATTA
AGGTTGAACTTAAGAGCTTAAGCATAGACGATTTGAAAAAAATTTTAAAACAAACAAAAAATTCTTTAAT
AAAACAATATGTTGCGATGTTTAAGGTTTATGATTTAGATTTAAAGTTTAGTGAGGAAGCTATAGATAGA
ATTGCAGAGCTTACTTTTAATATGAATCTTGAGAGTGAAAATCTTGGTGCCAGAAGACTTCACGGTGTTA
TGGAAATAGTGCTTGCAGATCTTTTTTTTGAAGTGCCTGGCAGTAAGTTGAAAAAATTTGAAATAAACTT
GGACTATGTTAATAAAAAAATACAAATTAACGAACAAAAAGATTTGAATTATTATATAATTTAGTTAAAA
GCAATTTTAAATGAGGGAGGTTTCCATCATATGGCTAAACCTTTAAGTCAAGAAGAAAGTACTTTAATTG
AAAGAGCTACTGCTACTATTAATAGTATTCCTATTAGTGAAGATTATAGTGTTGCTAGTGCTGCTTTAAG
TAGTGATGGTAGAATTTTTACTGGTGTTAATGTTTATCATTTTACTGGTGGTCCTTGTGCTGAATTAGTT
GTTTTAGGTACTGCCGCCGCTGCTGCTGCTGGTAATCTCACTTGTATTGTTGCTATTGGTAATGAAAATA
GAGGTATTTTAAGTCCTTGTGGTAGATGTAGACAAGTTTTATTAGATTTACATCCTGGTATTAAAGCTAT
TGTTAAAGATAGTGATGGTCAACCTACTGCTGTTGGTATTAGAGAATTATTACCTAGTGGTTATGTTTGG
GAAGGTTAACAATTCGTTCAAGCCGAGATCGGCTTACGCGT
