Features (pLannotate 1.2.2; 12 found; start..end, strand, type, name):
     28..62      +  misc_feature   MCS (fragment): pUC18/19 multiple cloning site
     65..219     +  CDS            lacZα (fragment): LacZα fragment of β-galactosidase; lacZ fragment
    687..761     -  ncRNA          AAC AAD leader: Accession: RF02912 - putative aminoglycoside riboswitch / attI site
    863..1234    +  CDS            hslU (fragment): HSLU_BORBU - Protein inferred from homology: Swiss-Prot protein existence level 3. ATPase subunit of a proteasome-like degradation complex; this subunit has chaperone activity. The binding of ATP and its subsequent hydrolysis by HslU are essential for unfolding of protein substrates subsequently hydrolyzed by HslV. HslU recognizes the N-terminal part of its protein substrates and unfolds these before they are guided to HslV for hydrolysis. From Borrelia burgdorferi (strain ATCC 35210 / B31 / CIP 102532 / DSM 4680).
   1283..1669    +  CDS            bsd: BSD_ASPTE - Experimental evidence at protein level: Swiss-Prot protein existence level 1. Catalyzes the deamination of the cytosine moiety of the antibiotics blasticidin S, cytomycin and acetylblasticidin S. From Aspergillus terreus.
   1775..2363    +  rep_origin     ori: high-copy-number ColE1/pMB1/pBR322/pUC origin of replication
   3329..3345    -  promoter       ADH1 promoter (fragment): S. cerevisiae ADH1; promoter for alcohol dehydrogenase 1
   5735..5827    +  CDS            lacI (fragment): lac repressor; lacI; The lac repressor binds to the lac operator to inhibit transcription in E. coli. This inhibition can be relieved by adding lactose or isopropyl-β-D-thiogalactopyranoside (IPTG).
   5840..5861    +  protein_bind   CAP binding site: CAP binding activates transcription in the presence of cAMP. E. coli catabolite activator protein
   5876..5906    +  promoter       lac promoter: promoter for the E. coli lac operon
   5914..5930    +  protein_bind   lac operator: The lac repressor binds to the lac operator to inhibit transcription in E. coli. This inhibition can be relieved by adding lactose or isopropyl-β-D-thiogalactopyranoside (IPTG). lac repressor encoded by lacI
   5963..5979    +  misc_feature   MCS (fragment): pUC18/19 multiple cloning site
>Addgene plasmid #118228 | pBSV2B | addgene full sequence | sequence record 227342 | Addgene NGS Result
GACGTCGCTAGCGGATCCCGGGGTACCGATCCTCTAGAGTCGACCTGCAGGCATGCAAGCTTGGCACTGG
CCGTCGTTTTACAACGTCGTGACTGGGAAAACCCTGGCGTTACCCAACTTAATCGCCTTGCAGCACATCC
CCCTTTCGCCAGCTGGCGTAATAGCGAAGAGGCCCGCACCGATCGCCCTTCCCAACAGTTGCGCAGCCTG
AATGGCGAATGGCGCGGCCGCCCTAGGTTAATCTTCAATAACATGTAAACCACGACGTTTTAAATCTTCT
AATGAATCTAACATTCCTCTTATTAATTCAACAGGATGTCCTTCCCAATCTTCAACAACACCAACAATTC
TTAAAGGTTCACAAGTTCTATAAGATTGTGTTGGATTACCAGGAAATTTTTTATTTGTAAGATTTGGATC
ATCTTCAAATGGTCCTGTTGGTTCAACTATATATATATAACCACGACCTTCAAGACCAGATAGTGACATA
GCAAGTTCAGCTCCCCAAACTGCTGGTTCCATTAAAGCTGAAAAATAAATATGTTTAAGAATTCGACCAT
CTTCAAAATGAGAAATAAATCCTGTAGTTAGTAAATCACCAATTGCTAAATTAGCTTTAGTTCCATGATA
AAATGGTCCTTGTACTTGTTTATAATTATCATGAGAAATAGGAATCCAATCTTTTACCATGACGTTACCT
CCTCATGATGTTTAACTTTGTTTTAGGGCGACTGCCCTGCTGCGTAACATCGTTGCTGCTCCATAACATC
AAACATCGACCCACGGCGTAACGCGCTTGCTGCTTGGATGCCCGAGGCATAGACTGTACCCCAAAAAAAC
AGTCATAACAAGCCATGCGGCCGTACCCGAGCTTCAAGGAAGATTTCCTATTAAGGTTGAACTTAAGAGC
TTAAGCATAGACGATTTGAAAAAAATTTTAAAACAAACAAAAAATTCTTTAATAAAACAATATGTTGCGA
TGTTTAAGGTTTATGATTTAGATTTAAAGTTTAGTGAGGAAGCTATAGATAGAATTGCAGAGCTTACTTT
TAATATGAATCTTGAGAGTGAAAATCTTGGTGCCAGAAGACTTCACGGTGTTATGGAAATAGTGCTTGCA
GATCTTTTTTTTGAAGTGCCTGGCAGTAAGTTGAAAAAATTTGAAATAAACTTGGACTATGTTAATAAAA
AAATACAAATTAACGAACAAAAAGATTTGAATTATTATATAATTTAGTTAAAAGCAATTTTAAATGAGGG
AGGTTTCCATCATATGGCTAAACCTTTAAGTCAAGAAGAAAGTACTTTAATTGAAAGAGCTACTGCTACT
ATTAATAGTATTCCTATTAGTGAAGATTATAGTGTTGCTAGTGCTGCTTTAAGTAGTGATGGTAGAATTT
TTACTGGTGTTAATGTTTATCATTTTACTGGTGGTCCTTGTGCTGAATTAGTTGTTTTAGGTACTGCCGC
CGCTGCTGCTGCTGGTAATCTCACTTGTATTGTTGCTATTGGTAATGAAAATAGAGGTATTTTAAGTCCT
TGTGGTAGATGTAGACAAGTTTTATTAGATTTACATCCTGGTATTAAAGCTATTGTTAAAGATAGTGATG
GTCAACCTACTGCTGTTGGTATTAGAGAATTATTACCTAGTGGTTATGTTTGGGAAGGTTAACAATTCGT
TCAAGCCGAGATCGGCTTACGCGTCCAAAATCCCTTAACGTGAGTTTTCGTTCCACTGAGCGTCAGACCC
CGTAGAAAAGATCAAAGGATCTTCTTGAGATCCTTTTTTTCTGCGCGTAATCTGCTGCTTGCAAACAAAA
AAACCACCGCTACCAGCGGTGGTTTGTTTGCCGGATCAAGAGCTACCAACTCTTTTTCCGAAGGTAACTG
GCTTCAGCAGAGCGCAGATACCAAATACTGTTCTTCTAGTGTAGCCGTAGTTAGGCCACCACTTCAAGAA
CTCTGTAGCACCGCCTACATACCTCGCTCTGCTAATCCTGTTACCAGTGGCTGCTGCCAGTGGCGATAAG
TCGTGTCTTACCGGGTTGGACTCAAGACGATAGTTACCGGATAAGGCGCAGCGGTCGGGCTGAACGGGGG
GTTCGTGCACACAGCCCAGCTTGGAGCGAACGACCTACACCGAACTGAGATACCTACAGCGTGAGCTATG
AGAAAGCGCCACGCTTCCCGAAGGGAGAAAGGCGGACAGGTATCCGGTAAGCGGCAGGGTCGGAACAGGA
GAGCGCACGAGGGAGCTTCCAGGGGGAAACGCCTGGTATCTTTATAGTCCTGTCGGGTTTCGCCACCTCT
GACTTGAGCGTCGATTTTTGTGATGCTCGTCAGGGGGGCGGAGCCTATGGAAAAACGCCAGCAACGCGGC
CTTTTTACGGTTCCTGGCCTTTTGCTGGCCTTTTGCTCACATGTTCTTTCCTGCACTAGATCCCCGGCAA
GTTCATCCTTAGGGTTTTCATATCTCTTAAAAAGTCAATTTCTGCTTGATTAATTTCTTGTGGATTATTG
TTTTTGCGGTTTTTCATTTTTTATCTCCTTGAGTATTGAATTTTTTCTTATATATAAAATATAGCAAAAA
CTATTTTTGCCAACTTTTTTACAAAAAATTTTTTATTAAAACACTTAGGGCTTTGCTAAATTCTCTTTTA
AAAGAACTTAGTAAAGCCCTATGGATTTAAGAACTGATTATACTTACGTAGTAAAAATACTACAGATATT
AATAGTATAGACCATATCAAAATCATAATCAATTTATATTTATCTAAAATTGTGGTCCATACAAAATACA
AAAAAATTAGGTTTTTCTAAATTCTATTTTAAAAGAACTTAGTAACACCTAATCTCTAAATTACTTACAA
AATTCTAAAATTAGATTTTTAGTTCTTCATATTTCTTTAAAAGTTTTTTAAGAAAATCTTTTTGATTTTC
AAAAATTTCATGCATCATAAAACTAGTAAATTTGGATTTTTTTTTGTAAAAATCATAACTTTCTTGGGTT
TTAAGTTGAAATCTTAATGGTTTTATTGGATTTTGCCTAGATTTTTTTAACGCCGGACTTTCTTTATCTT
TTATAAAATTATAAGAATTTTTAATACCATTTTCTATTAAATAATCTTCTTTTATAAGCCCCTCTTGCAG
TGCAGTTGCTAATCTTAAATACTTATACGCTTGAGTTTTTGCTACATCAAAGTCTTTTATAAAATCAAGA
AAAGTTTTATAACCATCAAATTTATAATATTGATTATCTTTTATTTCTTTTAAAATTTTAATATTTTCCA
CCCTGTGGAATATTTCTTTTTTGAAATTGTCATTTAACTTTTCCTTTAGTGTCTTGTAATAAGAAATTTT
ACTTTCATTAATCATTAAATTTTGTTCAACATAAGTATCTATCTTTTTTGTTAAAACTTTAACAACACGT
TTTTTTTCCATAAAAATTTTCCTTTATTTTTGCAACATTTTCCTTAATTGATATAATTGTTACTATTTTA
GATTTTTTAATATCCACTTAAGAATTAATCCCTCACTAGAATATTTTTTATTATAGAATTCATATACATG
TTTTTCTAAATCTATAAATTTATCAACAATTGCTTTATTATAGGGTGTATCTATCTTTTCTTTTCTTAAT
AATCGTCTCATATTCTTTAAATAACAACAAACACTGCCGGTTTTAAACCTAAATTCTATGTAATATATTT
TTGAAAAAGTATATACATTTTCAACCCCGTTTATTTCATACTTTACAAAAACATTATTTATTGGTTTTCT
ATAACCATAGTAAATGCCTAAAAATTTGTCCCCGTCTTTCATAGGATATAGATAAAGTTTTTGAATCTCT
GATTTATCTAATAATTTTTCAAAAAAAATTATACACCGCTTTTGTTTGTTACTAACTACTCTATGCAATG
CCTTTAATATTTTTGTGTGATATATATTTTTATCACCTTTTTTTTCTTTCAGCAGGAAGATACTTTCTTT
TGGAAATTTAATTTTTTGTTCATTTATTCTTGCAGCCTTAAGTCCGATTTTCATATTTAATCCTTATATA
GCCTTTCTATTTAATTCTTTTAAACTCAATAAACTTTTTTGGTTTTTCATTAGTTCTAATAATTCGCAAT
AATATGTGCAAAACACTTTATTGTATTCTATTTTCTTTTGGTTATTCAAATATTCTTTTATAATTGGCTT
TAGAAGTTCAATATTTACTTCTTTTTTTAGTTGTTCAATAAGGATATTGAAAATGTTTGTTTTTAAATCT
TGATAATTTTGTTGAGAATTTTCTTTTTTTCTTTCAATTGACTTCTCTAATTTACGCTTTATATTGTTTA
AATCGCTATATTTATGACTTTCAATAATAAAATGAGGCTTAAATTTGTAATTTTCGTATATTTTTTGGAA
ACTTGTTTCTAATTGTTTAGAATTATATTCATTTTTTTCAAATTCTTTTTGAGTGTTGCATAGAATTTCC
TTTAATTTTTCTTGTTTTTCTTTCATACAAGATTTAGTAAAATGTATATTTTTATTTTTTAGTAATTTAA
TTTCTATTATTTTTATGATTTTAAGTATTTTGATTATATTATCTTTATCAATATTTAAATTGAATAAAAT
TGTAAGAAAAATTGAAAGAATTTTTTTACATAAAAAGTTACATTTATTGAAGTAATTTCTTACTTGATAC
TTTTCTATTTCATTAATCTTTCTTTCTTCTTTTATATTATTTTTATTATTTAAACACTCCTTTAAATCTA
CACTCCCATTTTTAGTAAATCTATCTTTAAGGCCCCTTGAAACTCTATTTTGAAATCTTAAATCTTTTTT
TTCTTGAAAGTATTTATAGATTTTTTGGTAACATTCTTTTTTTGAAAAATTAAGTTGATAGTATATTTCG
GTCCCCAAATTTACCCCTAAGTGTTTGTGATAATTAGTTGTGACTTTAAATTCTTTTTCTAATTTGTAAA
GGTAATTTTGCAGTGTTTTTAGTTTAACGGGTGTTTGACTATTTCTTTTAAGGTTTTCATTAAAGTAATA
GAGTATGTTTTTTTGTGTGTATTTCTTATATGTTTTATTTATGTACGCTAGTGTTGAGATAAGGACTACT
AATTTATACTGTAATTTATTGTAGCAAGTTGTGGTTTTACTGGTTTTGTTTATATTAGATAAGTTTTCCA
TTTATAGCTCCTTGAATACCGGATTTTTTATCTATAAAGTATATATATCACAATTTTGATTTAAAAGTAA
ATTCTTTTTTTAAAAATACAAAAATTTTTTATAAATTATATAGACCATGATATTGTATTAATACTAATTG
ATTTTAATTTAAGGTTGAACTAAAATAAACATAGTTTTGTAGAAAATAATTTTTCATTATTTTGCTACTT
GATATTGGATCGTAAAAATATTAGGGCTTTACAAAGTTCTTTTAAAAGAGAATTTAGTAAAGCCCTAAGT
CTTTTAATAAAAAATTTTTTGTAAAAAAGTTGGCAAAAATAGTTTTTGCTATATATTTATATATAAGAAA
AAATTCAATACTCAAGGAGATAAAAAATGGAAAACTTAAACAATAATCCACAAAAAATTAATCAAATAAA
TAAGCAAACTAATTTTATTGGTTTTGAAAATTTTATAGAACTTGATAATCAAGTTAATCAAACTAAAGAA
AAAAGTAAATTAAGTAAGATAGGTAAGAAATTACCCGGAATAAGCAGTCAAGTCTAGTGCGGCCGCGCCC
AATACGCAAACCGCCTCTCCCCGCGCGTTGGCCGATTCATTAATGCAGCTGGCACGACAGGTTTCCCGAC
TGGAAAGCGGGCAGTGAGCGCAACGCAATTAATGTGAGTTAGCTCACTCATTAGGCACCCCAGGCTTTAC
ACTTTATGCTTCCGGCTCGTATGTTGTGTGGAATTGTGAGCGGATAACAATTTCACACAGGAAACAGCTA
TGACATGATTACGAATTCGAGCTCGGTACACCGGTCTCGAG
